>Addgene plasmid #40434 | LRRK2_1867_2161_L1914A_L1976Y_I2049Q | depositor full sequence | sequence record 52111 | LRRK2_1867_2161_L1914A_L1976Y_I2049Q sequence 9085 bps
GGAACGGCTCCGCCCACTATTAATGAAATTAAAAATTCCAATTTTAAAAAACGCAGCAAGAGAAACATTT
GTATGAAAGAATGCGTAGAAGGAAAGAAAAATGTCGTCGACATGCTGAACAACAAGATTAATATGCCTCC
GTGTATAAAAAAAATATTGAACGATTTGAAAGAAAACAATGTACCGCGCGGCGGTATGTACAGGAAGAGG
TTTATACTAAACTGTTACATTGCAAACGTGGTTTCGTGTGCCAAGTGTGAAAACCGATGTTTAATCAAGG
CTCTGACGCATTTCTACAACCACGACTCCAAGTGTGTGGGTGAAGTCATGCATCTTTTAATCAAATCCCA
AGATGTGTATAAACCACCAAACTGCCAAAAAATGAAAACTGTCGACAAGCTCTGTCCGTTTGCTGGCAAC
TGCAAGGGTCTCAATCCTATTTGTAATTATTGAATAATAAAACAATTATAAATGCTAAATTTGTTTTTTA
TTAACGATACAAACCAAACGCAACAAGAACATTTGTAGTATTATCTATAATTGAAAACGCGTAGTTATAA
TCGCTGAGGTAATATTTAAAATCATTTTCAAATGATTCACAGTTAATTTGCGACAATATAATTTTATTTT
CACATAAACTAGACGCCTTGTCGTCTTCTTCTTCGTATTCCTTCTCTTTTTCATTTTTCTCTTCATAAAA
ATTAACATAGTTATTATCGTATCCATATATGTATCTATCGTATAGAGTAAATTTTTTGTTGTCATAAATA
TATATGTCTTTTTTAATGGGGTGTATAGTACCGCTGCGCATAGTTTTTCTGTAATTTACAACAGTGCTAT
TTTCTGGTAGTTCTTCGGAGTGTGTTGCTTTAATTATTAAATTTATATAATCAATGAATTTGGGATCGTC
GGTTTTGTACAATATGTTGCCGGCATAGTACGCAGCTTCTTCTAGTTCAATTACACCATTTTTTAGCAGC
ACCGGATTAACATAACTTTCCAAAATGTTGTACGAACCGTTAAACAAAAACAGTTCACCTCCCTTTTCTA
TACTATTGTCTGCGAGCAGTTGTTTGTTGTTAAAAATAACAGCCATTGTAATGAGACGCACAAACTAATA
TCACAAACTGGAAATGTCTATCAATATATAGTTGCTGATCAGATCCTCATTGTTTGCCTCCCTGCTGCGG
TTTTTCACCGAAGTTCATGCCAGTCCAGCGTTTTTGCAGCAGAAAAGCCGCCGACTTCGGTTTGCGGTCG
CGAGTGAAGATCCCTTTCTTGTTACCGCCAACGCGCAATATGCCTTGCGAGGTCGCAAAATCGGCGAAAT
TCCATACCTGTTCACCGACGACGGCGCTGACGCGATCAAAGACGCGGTGATACATATCCAGCCATGCACA
CTGATACTCTTCACTCCACATGTCGGTGTACATTGAGTGCAGCCCGGCTAACGTATCCACGCCGTATTCG
GTGATGATAATCGGCTGATGCAGTTTCTCCTGCCAGGCCAGAAGTTCTTTTTCCAGTACCTTCTCTGCCG
TTTCCAAATCGCCGCTTTGGACATACCATCCGTAATAACGGTTCAGGCACAGCACATCAAAGAGATCGCT
GATGGTATCGGTGTGAGCGTCGCAGAACATTACATTGACGCAGGTGATCGGACGCGTCGGGTCGAGTTTA
CGCGTTGCTTCCGCCAGTGGCGCGAAATATTCCCGTGCACCTTGCGGACGGGTATCCGGTTCGTTGGCAA
TACTCCACATCACCACGCTTGGGTGGTTTTTGTCACGCGCTATCAGCTCTTTAATCGCCTGTAAGTGCGC
TTGCTGAGTTTCCCCGTTGACTGCCTCTTCGCTGTACAGTTCTTTCGGCTTGTTGCCCGCTTCGAAACCA
ATGCCTAAAGAGAGCGAAAAGCCGACAGCAGCAGTTTCATCAATCACCACGATGCCATGTTCATCTGCCC
AGTCGAGCATCTCTTCAGCGTAAGGGTAATGCGAGGTACGGTAGGAGTTGGCCCCAATCCAGTCCATTAA
TGCGTGGTCGTGCACCATCAGCACGTTATCGAATCCTTTGCCACGTAAGTCCGCATCTTCATGACGACCA
AAGCCAGTAAAGTAGAACGGTTTGTGGTTAATCAGGAACTGTTGGCCCTTCACTGCCACTGACCGGATGC
CGACGCGAAGCGGGTAGATATCACACTCTGTCTGGCTTTTGGCTGTGACGCACAGTTCATAGAGATAACC
TTCACCCGGTTGCCAGAGGTGCGGATTCACCACTTGCAAAGTCCCGCTAGTGCCTTGTCCAGTTGCAACC
ACCTGTTGATCCGCATCACGCAGTTCAACGCTGACATCACCATTGGCCACCACCTGCCAGTCAACAGACG
CGTGGTTACAGTCTTGCGCGACATGCGTCACCACGGTGATATCGTCCACCCAGGTGTTCGGCGTGGTGTA
GAGCATTACGCTGCGATGGATTCCGGCATAGTTAAAGAAATCATGGAAGTAAGACTGCTTTTTCTTGCCG
TTTTCGTCGGTAATCACCATTCCCGGCGGGATAGTCTGCCAGTTCAGTTCGTTGTTCACACAAACGGTGA
TACGTACACTTTTCCCGGCAATAACATACGGCGTGACATCGGCTTCAAATGGCGTATAGCCGCCCTGATG
CTCCATCACTTCCTGATTATTGACCCACACTTTGCCGTAATGAGTGACCGCATCGAAACGCAGCACGATA
CGCTGGCCTGCCCAACCTTTCGGTATAAAGACTTCGCGCTGATACCAGACGTTGCCCGCATAATTACGAA
TATCTGCATCGGCGAACTGATCGTTAAAACTGCCTGGCACAGCAATTGCCCGGCTTTCTTGTAACGCGCT
TTCCCACCAACGCTGATCAATTCCACAGTTTTCGCGATCCAGACTGAATGCCCACAGGCCGTCGAGTTTT
TTGATTTCACGGGTTGGGGTTTCTACAGGACGGACCATATTTATAGGTGTAATTTATGTAGCTGTAATTT
TTACCTTATTAATATTTTTTACGCTTTGCATTCGACGACTGAACTCCCAAATATATGTTTAACTCGTCTT
GGTCGTTTGAATTTTTGTTGCTGTGTTTCCTAATATTTTCCATCACCTTAAATATGTTATTGTAATCCTC
AATGTTGAACTTGCAATTGGACACGGCATAGTTTTCCATAGTCGTGTAAAACATGGTATTGGCTGCATTG
TAATACATCCGACTGAGCGGGTACGGATCTATGTGTTTGAGCAGCCTGTTCAAAAACTCTGCATCGTCGC
AAAACGGAATTTCGTCGACAGATCTGATCATGGAGATAATTAAAATGATAACCATCTCGCAAATAAATAA
GTATTTTACTGTTTTCGTAACAGTTTTGTAATAAAAAAACCTATAAATATAGGATCTATGCACCACCATC
ACCACCATCACCACGAGAACCTTTATTTCCAAGGATCAATGGCACCGATCCTGGGGTATTGGAAGATCAA
GGGCCTAGTGCAGCCCACTCGTCTGCTCCTGGAGTACCTAGAAGAGAAGTATGAGGAGCACCTTTATGAG
CGGGACGAGGGTGACAAGTGGCGCAATAAGAAATTCGAGCTAGGCTTGGAATTCCCCAATCTGCCTTATT
ACATCGATGGCGACGTTAAGTTGACTCAGTCCATGGCCATCATCCGCTACATCGCCGACAAGCACAATAT
GCTAGGCGGGTGCCCGAAGGAGCGAGCTGAGATCTCTATGTTGGAAGGGGCCGTGCTGGATATCCGCTAC
GGCGTGAGCCGCATTGCATACTCAAAGGATTTCGAGACCCTCAAGGTTGACTTCCTGTCAAAGCTGCCTG
AAATGCTAAAGATGTTCGAAGACCGTCTCTGTCATAAGACCTACCTGAACGGGGACCACGTGACACACCC
GGACTTTATGTTGTATGACGCTCTGGACGTCGTGCTTTATATGGACCCTATGTGCCTGGACGCTTTTCCC
AAACTAGTGTGTTTCAAGAAACGTATCGAAGCTATCCCTCAGATTGATAAGTACCTGAAGTCCTCAAAGT
ACATCGCCTGGCCCCTTCAAGGTTGGCAAGCCACATTTGGCGGTGGCGACCATCCTCCCAAGTCAGACCT
AGTGCCTAGGCACAACCAGACCAGCCTATATAAGAAAGCCGGGTCAGCTGCCGCTGTGCTGGAGGAGAAC
CTGTATTTCCAGGGCGGATCCAACATCATGCTCAACAACGATGAGCTCGAATTTGAACAAGCTCCAGAAT
TCCTGCTCGGCGACGGCTCTTTCGGCTCCGTATACCGTGCTGCTTATGAAGGCGAAGAAGTCGCCGTAAA
GATCTTCAACAAGCACACCTCGGCTCGTCTGCTCCGTCAGGAACTGGTCGTTCTGTGTCATCTGCACCAT
CCGAGCCTCATCTCCCTGCTGGCCGCTGGCATCCGTCCTCGTATGCTGGTGATGGAGCTGGCATCCAAGG
GCTCTCTCGACCGCCTGCTGCAGCAGGACAAGGCTTCTCTGACCCGTACTCTGCAGCATCGTATCGCTTA
CCATGTAGCTGACGGCCTGCGTTATCTTCATTCTGCAATGATCATTTATCGCGACCTGAAACCTCATAAT
GTACTGCTGTTTACTCTGTACCCGAACGCTGCCATCATCGCTAAGATTGCAGACTATGGTATTGCGCAGT
ACTGCTGCCGCATGGGCATTAAAACAAGCGAAGGTACGCCGGGTTTCCGTGCTCCAGAAGTGGCTCGTGG
CAACGTTCAGTACAACCAGCAAGCTGACGTTTACTCGTTCGGTCTGCTCCTGTACGATATCCTGACTACC
GGCGGCCGTATCGTAGAAGGTCTGAAGTTCCCTAACGAATTCGACGAACTGGAAATCCAGGGCAAGCTGC
CAGACCCGGTTAAAGAATACGGTTGCGCTCCGTGGCCGATGGTAGAGAAGCTCATCAAACAGTGCCTTAA
AGAAAACCCTCAGGAACGTCCAACCTCTGCTCAAGTGTTCGACATCCTTAACAGCGCTGAACTCGTCTGT
CTGACTCGCCGTATTCTCCTGCCTAAGAATGTTATCGTGGAATGTATGGTTGCTACTCACCATAACTGAT
GATAAGCTTTAGTAAGCACTCGAGCACCACCACCACCACCACTAACCTAGGTAGCTGAGCGCATGCAAGC
TGATCCGGGTTATTAGTACATTTATTAAGCGCTAGATTCTGTGCGTTGTTGATTTACAGACAATTGTTGT
ACGTATTTTAATAATTCATTAAATTTATAATCTTTAGGGTGGTATGTTAGAGCGAAAATCAAATGATTTT
CAGCGTCTTTATATCTGAATTTAAATATTAAATCCTCAATAGATTTGTAAAATAGGTTTCGATTAGTTTC
AAACAAGGGTTGTTTTTCCGAACCGATGGCTGGACTATCTAATGGATTTTCGCTCAACGCCACAAAACTT
GCCAAATCTTGTAGCAGCAATCTAGCTTTGTCGATATTCGTTTGTGTTTTGTTTTGTAATAAAGGTTCGA
CGTCGTTCAAAATATTATGCGCTTTTGTATTTCTTTCATCACTGTCGTTAGTGTACAATTGACTCGACGT
AAACACGTTAAATAGAGCTTGGACATATTTAACATCGGGCGTGTTAGCTTTATTAGGCCGATTATCGTCG
TCGTCCCAACCCTCGTCGTTAGAAGTTGCTTCCGAAGACGATTTTGCCATAGCCACACGACGCCTATTAA
TTGTGTCGGCTAACACGTCCGCGATCAAATTTGTAGTTGAGCTTTTTGGAATTATTTCTGATTGCGGGCG
TTTTTGGGCGGGTTTCAATCTAACTGTGCCCGATTTTAATTCAGACAACACGTTAGAAAGCGATGGTGCA
GGCGGTGGTAACATTTCAGACGGCAAATCTACTAATGGCGGCGGTGGTGGAGCTGATGATAAATCTACCA
TCGGTGGAGGCGCAGGCGGGGCTGGCGGCGGAGGCGGAGGCGGAGGTGGTGGCGGTGATGCAGACGGCGG
TTTAGGCTCAAATGTCTCTTTAGGCAACACAGTCGGCACCTCAACTATTGTACTGGTTTCGGGCGCCGTT
TTTGGTTTGACCGGTCTGAGACGAGTGCGATTTTTTTCGTTTCTAATAGCTTCCAACAATTGTTGTCTGT
CGTCTAAAGGTGCAGCGGGTTGAGGTTCCGTCGGCATTGGTGGAGCGGGCGGCAATTCAGACATCGATGG
TGGTGGTGGTGGTGGAGGCGCTGGAATGTTAGGCACGGGAGAAGGTGGTGGCGGCGGTGCCGCCGGTATA
ATTTGTTCTGGTTTAGTTTGTTCGCGCACGATTGTGGGCACCGGCGCAGGCGCCGCTGGCTGCACAACGG
AAGGTCGTCTGCTTCGAGGCAGCGCTTGGGGTGGTGGCAATTCAATATTATAATTGGAATACAAATCGTA
AAAATCTGCTATAAGCATTGTAATTTCGCTATCGTTTACCGTGCCGATATTTAACAACCGCTCAATGTAA
GCAATTGTATTGTAAAGAGATTGTCTCAAGCTCGGATCGATCCCGCACGCCGATAACAAGCCTTTTCATT
TTTACTACAGCATTGTAGTGGCGAGACACTTCGCTGTCGTCGAGGTTTAAACGCTTCCTCGCTCACTGAC
TCGCTGCGCTCGGTCGTTCGGCTGCGGCGAGCGGTATCAGCTCACTCAAAGGCGGTAATACGGTTATCCA
CAGAATCAGGGGATAACGCAGGAAAGAACATGTGAGCAAAAGGCCAGCAAAAGGCCAGGAACCGTAAAAA
GGCCGCGTTGCTGGCGTTTTTCCATAGGCTCCGCCCCCCTGACGAGCATCACAAAAATCGACGCTCAAGT
CAGAGGTGGCGAAACCCGACAGGACTATAAAGATACCAGGCGTTTCCCCCTGGAAGCTCCCTCGTGCGCT
CTCCTGTTCCGACCCTGCCGCTTACCGGATACCTGTCCGCCTTTCTCCCTTCGGGAAGCGTGGCGCTTTC
TCATAGCTCACGCTGTAGGTATCTCAGTTCGGTGTAGGTCGTTCGCTCCAAGCTGGGCTGTGTGCACGAA
CCCCCCGTTCAGCCCGACCGCTGCGCCTTATCCGGTAACTATCGTCTTGAGTCCAACCCGGTAAGACACG
ACTTATCGCCACTGGCAGCAGCCACTGGTAACAGGATTAGCAGAGCGAGGTATGTAGGCGGTGCTACAGA
GTTCTTGAAGTGGTGGCCTAACTACGGCTACACTAGAAGGACAGTATTTGGTATCTGCGCTCTGCTGAAG
CCAGTTACCTTCGGAAAAAGAGTTGGTAGCTCTTGATCCGGCAAACAAACCACCGCTGGTAGCGGTGGTT
TTTTTGTTTGCAAGCAGCAGATTACGCGCAGAAAAAAAGGATCTCAAGAAGATCCTTTGATCTTTTCTAC
GGGGTCTGACGCTCAGTGGAACGAAAACTCACGTTAAGGGATTTTGGTCATGAGATTATCAAAAAGGATC
TTCACCTAGATCCTTTTAAATTAAAAATGAAGTTTTAAATCAATCTAAAGTATATATGAGTAAACTTGGT
CTGACAGTTACCAATGCTTAATCAGTGAGGCACCTATCTCAGCGATCTGTCTATTTCGTTCATCCATAGT
TGCCTGACTCCCCGTCGTGTAGATAACTACGATACGGGAGGGCTTACCATCTGGCCCCAGTGCTGCAATG
ATACCGCGAGACCCACGCTCACCGGCTCCAGATTTATCAGCAATAAACCAGCCAGCCGGAAGGGCCGAGC
GCAGAAGTGGTCCTGCAACTTTATCCGCCTCCATCCAGTCTATTAATTGTTGCCGGGAAGCTAGAGTAAG
TAGTTCGCCAGTTAATAGTTTGCGCAACGTTGTTGCCATTGCTACAGGCATCGTGGTGTCACGCTCGTCG
TTTGGTATGGCTTCATTCAGCTCCGGTTCCCAACGATCAAGGCGAGTTACATGATCCCCCATGTTGTGCA
AAAAAGCGGTTAGCTCCTTCGGTCCTCCGATCGTTGTCAGAAGTAAGTTGGCCGCAGTGTTATCACTCAT
GGTTATGGCAGCACTGCATAATTCTCTTACTGTCATGCCATCCGTAAGATGCTTTTCTGTGACTGGTGAG
TACTCAACCAAGTCATTCTGAGAATAGTGTATGCGGCGACCGAGTTGCTCTTGCCCGGCGTCAATACGGG
ATAATACCGCGCCACATAGCAGAACTTTAAAAGTGCTCATCATTGGAAAACGTTCTTCGGGGCGAAAACT
CTCAAGGATCTTACCGCTGTTGAGATCCAGTTCGATGTAACCCACTCGTGCACCCAACTGATCTTCAGCA
TCTTTTACTTTCACCAGCGTTTCTGGGTGAGCAAAAACAGGAAGGCAAAATGCCGCAAAAAAGGGAATAA
GGGCGACACGGAAATGTTGAATACTCATACTCTTCCTTTTTCAATATTATTGAAGCATTTATCAGGGTTA
TTGTCTCATGAGCGGATACATATTTGAATGTATTTAGAAAAATAAACAAATAGGGGTTCCGCGCACATTT
CCCCGAAAAGTGCCACCTG
[124 nt withheld, positions 8560-8683]
C
[91 nt withheld, positions 8685-8775]
A
[49 nt withheld, positions 8777-8825]
CCTTTGACGTTGGAGTCCACGTTCTTT
[37 nt withheld, positions 8853-8889]
ACCCTATCTCGGTCTATTCTTTTGATTTATAAGGGATTTTGCCGATTTCGGCCTATTGGTTAAAAAATGA
GCTGATTTAACAAAAATTTAACGCGAATTTTAACAAAATATTAACGTTTACAATTTCCCATTCGCCATTC
AGGCTGCGCAACTGTTGGGAAGGGCGATCGGTGCGGGCCTCTTCGCTATTACGCCA
Features (pLannotate 1.2.2; 15 found; start..end, strand, type, name):
    329..453     +  CDS            lef2: baculovirus late expression factor 2
    491..1096    +  CDS            ORF603: baculovirus ORF603 protein
   1167..2972    -  CDS            GUS: β-glucuronidase; uidA (or gusA) from E. coli
   2987..3302    -  promoter       p6.9 promoter: Autographa californica p6.9; baculovirus late basic protein promoter
   3317..3408    +  promoter       polyhedrin promoter: polh from Autographa californica; promoter for the baculovirus polyhedrin gene
   3469..4122    +  CDS            GST26_SCHJA: Experimental evidence at protein level: Swiss-Prot protein existence level 1. GST isoenzymes appear to play a central role in the parasite detoxification system. Other functions are also suspected including a role in increasing the solubility of haematin in the parasite gut. From Schistosoma japonicum (Blood fluke).
   4222..5106    +  CDS            LRRK2 (fragment): LRRK2_HUMAN - Also known as PARK8. Experimental evidence at protein level: Swiss-Prot protein existence level 1. Serine/threonine-protein kinase which phosphorylates a broad range of proteins involved in multiple processes such as neuronal plasticity, autophagy, and vesicle trafficking (PubMed:20949042, PubMed:22012985, PubMed:26824392, PubMed:29125462, PubMed:28720718, PubMed:29127255, PubMed:30398148, PubMed:29212815, PubMed:30635421, PubMed:21850687, PubMed:23395371, PubMed:17114044, PubMed:24687852, PubMed:26014385, PubMed:25201882). Is a key regulator of RAB GTPases by regulating the GTP/
   5135..5152    +  CDS            9xHis (fragment): 9xHis affinity tag
   5189..6546    +  misc_recomb    baculovirus recombination region (ORF1629): contains part of ORF1629
   6544..6621    -  CDS            P61 (fragment): P78_NPVAC - Experimental evidence at protein level: Swiss-Prot protein existence level 1. Plays a role in the transport of the nucleocapsids from the cytoplasm toward the host nucleus together with the host actin- polymerizing Arp2/3 complex. From Autographa californica nuclear polyhedrosis virus (AcMNPV).
   6809..7397    -  rep_origin     ori: high-copy-number ColE1/pMB1/pBR322/pUC origin of replication
   7568..8428    -  CDS            AmpR: β-lactamase; bla; confers resistance to ampicillin, carbenicillin, and related antibiotics
   8429..8533    -  promoter       AmpR promoter: bla
   8560..9015    +  rep_origin     f1 ori (sequence partly withheld): f1 bacteriophage origin of replication; arrow indicates direction of (+) strand synthesis
   9020..1       -  CDS            lacZα (fragment) (across the origin): LacZα fragment of β-galactosidase; lacZ fragment
