[The description below was written by a language model from this plasmid's Addgene catalogue record and pLannotate feature annotations shown in this document.]
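Description:
LRRK2_1867_2161_L1914A_L1976Y_I2049Q is a baculovirus transfer plasmid built on the pEMB017 backbone (Emerald) for producing a fragment of human LRRK2 in insect cells. In bacteria it is maintained as a high-copy plasmid through a ColE1/pUC-type origin and selected with ampicillin via the β-lactamase gene. An f1 phage origin and a residual lacZα fragment are also present. The expression region is flanked by AcMNPV sequences, lef2/ORF603 on one side and the ORF1629 recombination region on the other. These flanks allow homologous recombination with baculoviral DNA, placing the cassette at the polyhedrin locus to generate recombinant virus.

The payload is driven by the very late polyhedrin (polH) promoter and encodes residues 1867–2161 of LRRK2, a region that falls within the serine/threonine kinase portion of this Parkinson's disease-associated protein. It carries three substitutions: L1914A, L1976Y and I2049Q. The record does not state the rationale for these mutations. The catalogue lists N-terminal His-TEV and GST-TEV tags. The feature table confirms a Schistosoma japonicum GST coding sequence upstream of the LRRK2 fragment, but the only annotated histidine tag is a short His stretch lying downstream of the insert, so the exact tag arrangement is not fully resolved by the annotation. TEV sites would permit removal of affinity tags after purification. A divergently oriented E. coli β-glucuronidase (GUS) gene under the baculovirus p6.9 late promoter provides a reporter that can mark recombinant virus or infected cells. The design is consistent with recombinant protein production and affinity purification of the engineered LRRK2 fragment, although the record does not state a specific application.
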