Addgene plasmid #40434: LRRK2_1867_2161_L1914A_L1976Y_I2049Q
Depositing lab: Michael J Fox Foundation MJFF. Depositing organization: Michael J Fox Foundation.
Backbone
  Vector backbone: pEMB017
  Backbone manufacturer: Emerald
  Vector type: Baculovirus
Growth in bacteria
  Bacterial resistance: Ampicillin, 100 μg/mL
  Growth temperature: 37°C
  Growth strain: Top10
  Copy number: High Copy
Gene/Insert
  Gene/Insert name: LRRK2
  Species: H. sapiens (human)
  Mutation: aa1867_2161; L1914A, L1976Y, I2049Q
  Entrez Gene: LRRK2 (a.k.a. AURA17, DARDARIN, PARK8, RIPK7, ROCO2)
  Promoter: polH
  Tag / fusion protein: HisTev (N terminal on insert); GST-Tev (N terminal on insert)
  Cloning method: Restriction Enzyme; 5′ cloning site BamHI (destroyed during cloning); 3′ cloning site HindIII (destroyed during cloning)
  Sequencing primers: 5′ DSP2466For:GAATTTCGTCGACAGATC; 3′ DSP2466Rev:AATAACCCGGATCAGCTT
Terms and licenses: Academic/Nonprofit Terms; Industry Terms
How to cite: LRRK2_1867_2161_L1914A_L1976Y_I2049Q was a gift from Michael J Fox Foundation MJFF (Addgene plasmid # 40434 ; http://n2t.net/addgene:40434 ; RRID:Addgene_40434)
