>Addgene plasmid #40434 | LRRK2_1867_2161_L1914A_L1976Y_I2049Q | addgene partial sequence | sequence record 53209 | DSP2466Rev 5'-AATAACCCGGATCAGCTT-3'
GGTGGTGGTGGTGGTGCTCGAGTGCTTACTAAAGCTTATCATCAGTTATGGTGAGTAGCAACCATACATT
CCACGATAACATTCTTAGGCAGGAGAATACGGCGAGTCAGACAGACGAGTTCAGCGCTGTTAAGGATGTC
GAACACTTGAGCAGAGGTTGGACGTTCCTGAGGGTTTTCTTTAAGGCACTGTTTGATGAGCTTCTCTACC
ATCGGCCACGGAGCGCAACCGTATTCTTTAACCGGGTCTGGCAGCTTGCCCTGGATTTCCAGTTCGTCGA
ATTCGTTAGGGAACTTCAGACCTTCTACGATACGGCCGCCGGTAGTCAGGATATCGTACAGGAGCAGACC
GAACGAGTAAACGTCAGCTTGCTGGTTGTACTGAACGTTGCCACGAGCCACTTCTGGAGCACGGAAACCC
GGCGTACCTTCGCTTGTTTTAATGCCCATGCGGCAGCAGTACTGCGCAATACCATAGTCTGCAATCTTAG
CGATGATGGCAGCGTTCGGGTACAGAGTAAACAGCAGTACATTATGAGGTTTCAGGTCGCGATAAATGAT
CATTGCAGAATGAAGATAACGCAGGCCGTCAGCTACATGGTAAGCGATACGATGCTGCAGAGTACGGGTC
AGAGAAGCCTTGTCCTGCTGCAGCAGGCGGTCGAGAGAGCCCTTGGATGCCAGCTCCATCACCAGCATAC
GAGGACGGATGCCAGCGGCCAGCAGGGAGATGAGGCTCGGATGGTGCAGATGACACAGAACGACCAGTTC
CTGACGGAGCAGACGAGCCGAGGTGTGCTTGTTGAAGATCTTTACGGCGACTTCTTCGCCTTCATAAGCA
GCACGGTATACGGAGCCGAAAGAGCCGTCG
