>Addgene plasmid #40434 | LRRK2_1867_2161_L1914A_L1976Y_I2049Q | addgene partial sequence | sequence record 53211 | DSP2466For 5'-GAATTTCGTCGACAGATC-3'
CTCGCAATAAATAAGTATTTTACTGTTTTCGTAACAGTTTTGTAATAAAAAAACCTATAAATATAGGATC
TATGCACCACCATCACCACCATCACCACGAGAACCTTTATTTCCAAGGATCAATGGCACCGATCCTGGGG
TATTGGAAGATCAAGGGCCTAGTGCAGCCCACTCGTCTGCTCCTGGAGTACCTAGAAGAGAAGTATGAGG
AGCACCTTTATGAGCGGGACGAGGGTGACAAGTGGCGCAATAAGAAATTCGAGCTAGGCTTGGAATTCCC
CAATCTGCCTTATTACATCGATGGCGACGTTAAGTTGACTCAGTCCATGGCCATCATCCGCTACATCGCC
GACAAGCACAATATGCTAGGCGGGTGCCCGAAGGAGCGAGCTGAGATCTCTATGTTGGAAGGGGCCGTGC
TGGATATCCGCTACGGCGTGAGCCGCATTGCATACTCAAAGGATTTCGAGACCCTCAAGGTTGACTTCCT
GTCAAAGCTGCCTGAAATGCTAAAGATGTTCGAAGACCGTCTCTGTCATAAGACCTACCTGAACGGGGAC
CACGTGACACACCCGGACTTTATGTTGTATGACGCTCTGGACGTCGTGCTTTATATGGACCCTATGTGCC
TGGACGCTTTTCCCAAACTAGTGTGTTTCAAGAAACGTATCGAAGCTATCCCTCAGATTGATAAGTACCT
GAAGTCCTCAAAGTACATCGCCTGGCCCCTTCAAGGTTGGCAAGCCACATTTGGCGGTGGCGACCATCCT
CCCAAGTCAGACCTAGTGCCTAGGCACAACCAGACCAGCCTATATAAGAAAGCCGGGTCAGCTGCCGCTG
TGCTGGAGGAGAACCTGTAT
